>Addgene plasmid #173683 | Arp2/3_pBIG2abcd | addgene full sequence | sequence record 341796 | Addgene NGS Result
TTCTCTGTCACAGAATGAAAATTTTTCTGTCATCTCTTCGTTATTAATGTTTGTAATTGACTGAATATCA
ACGCTTATTTGCAGCCTGAACTGAACAGGAGGGACAGCTGATAGAAACAGAAGCCACTGGAGCACCTCAA
AAACACCATCATACACTAAATCAGTAAGTTGGCAGCATCACCCGACGCACTTTGCGCCGAATAAATACCT
GTGACGGAAGATCACTTCGCAGAATAAATAAATCCTGGTGTCCCTGTTGATACCGGGAAGCCCTGGGCCA
ACTTTTGGCGAAAATGAGACGTTGATCGGCACGTAAGAGGTTCCAACTTTCACCATAATGAAATAAGATC
ACTACCGGGCGTATTTTTTGAGTTATCGAGATTTTCAGGAGCTAAGGAAGCTAAAATGGAGAAAAAAATC
ACTGGATATACCACCGTTGATATATCCCAATGGCATCGTAAAGAACATTTTGAGGCATTTCAGTCAGTTG
CTCAATGTACCTATAACCAGACCGTTCAGCTGGATATTACGGCCTTTTTAAAGACCGTAAAGAAAAATAA
GCACAAGTTTTATCCGGCCTTTATTCACATTCTTGCCCGCCTGATGAATGCTCATCCGGAATTCCGTATG
GCAATGAAAGACGGTGAGCTGGTGATATGGGATAGTGTTCACCCTTGTTACACCGTTTTCCATGAGCAAA
CTGAAACGTTTTCATCGCTCTGGAGTGAATACCACGACGATTTCCGGCAGTTTCTACACATATATTCGCA
AGATGTGGCGTGTTACGGTGAAAACCTGGCCTATTTCCCTAAAGGGTTTATTGAGAATATGTTTTTCGTC
TCAGCCAATCCCTGGGTGAGTTTCACCAGTTTTGATTTAAACGTGGCCAATATGGACAACTTCTTCGCCC
CCGTTTTCACCATGGGCAAATATTATACGCAAGGCGACAAGGTGCTGATGCCGCTGGCGATTCAGGTTCA
TCATGCCGTTTGTGATGGCTTCCATGTCGGCAGAATGCTTAATGAATTACAACAGTACTGCGATGAGTGG
CAGGGCGGGGCGTAATTTTTTTAAGGCAGTTATTGGTGCCCTTAAACGCCTGGTTGCTACGCCTGAATAA
GTGATAATAAGCGGATGAATGGCAGAAATTCGAAAGCAAATTCGACCCGGTCGTCGGTTCAGGGCAGGGT
CGTTAAATAGCCGCTTATGTCTATTGCTGGTTTACCGGTTTATTGACTACCGGAAGCAGTGTGACCGTGT
GCTTCTCAAATGCCTGAGGCCAGTTTGCTCAGGCTCTCCCCGTGGAGGTAATAATTGACGATATGATCAT
TTATTCTGCCTCCCAGAGCCTGATGGCGAATGGG
[124 nt withheld, positions 1365-1488]
C
[91 nt withheld, positions 1490-1580]
A
[49 nt withheld, positions 1582-1630]
CCTTTGACGTTGGAGTCCACGTTCTT
[37 nt withheld, positions 1657-1693]
ACCCTATCTCGGTCTATTCTTTTGATTTATAAGGGATTTTGCCGATTTCGGCCTATTGGTTAAAAAATGA
GCTGATTTAACAAAAATTTAACGCGAATTTTAACAAAATATTAACGCTTACAATTTAGGTGGCACTTTTC
GGGGAAATGTGCGCGGAACCCCTATTTGTTTATTTTTCTAAATACATTCAAATATGTATCCGCTCATGAG
ACAATAACCCTGATAAATGCTTCAATAATATTGAAAAAGGAAGAGTATGAGTATTCAACATTTCCGTGTC
GCCCTTATTCCCTTTTTTGCGGCATTTTGCCTTCCTGTTTTTGCTCACCCAGAAACGCTGGTGAAAGTAA
AAGATGCTGAAGATCAGTTGGGTGCACGAGTGGGTTACATCGAACTGGATCTCAACAGCGGTAAGATCCT
TGAGAGTTTTCGCCCCGAAGAACGTTTTCCAATGATGAGCACTTTTAAAGTTCTGCTATGTGGCGCGGTA
TTATCCCGTATTGACGCCGGGCAAGAGCAACTCGGTCGCCGCATACACTATTCTCAGAATGACTTGGTTG
AGTACTCACCAGTCACAGAAAAGCATCTTACGGATGGCATGACAGTAAGAGAATTATGCAGTGCTGCCAT
AACCATGAGTGATAACACTGCGGCCAACTTACTTCTGACAACGATCGGAGGACCGAAGGAGCTAACCGCT
TTTTTGCACAACATGGGGGATCATGTAACTCGCCTTGATCGTTGGGAACCGGAGCTGAATGAAGCCATAC
CAAACGACGAGCGTGACACCACGATGCCTGTAGCAATGGCAACAACGTTGCGCAAACTATTAACTGGCGA
ACTACTTACTCTAGCTTCCCGGCAACAATTAATAGACTGGATGGAGGCGGATAAAGTTGCAGGACCACTT
CTGCGCTCGGCCCTTCCGGCTGGCTGGTTTATTGCTGATAAATCTGGAGCCGGTGAGCGTGGGTCTCGCG
GTATCATTGCAGCACTGGGGCCAGATGGTAAGCCCTCCCGTATCGTAGTTATCTACACGACGGGGAGTCA
GGCAACTATGGATGAACGAAATAGACAGATCGCTGAGATAGGTGCCTCACTGATTAAGCATTGGTAACTG
TCAGACCAAGTTTACTCATATATACTTTAGATTGATTTAAAACTTCATTTTTAATTTAAAAGGATCTAGG
TGAAGATCCTTTTTGATAATCTCATGACCAAAATCCCTTAACGTGAGTTTTCGTTCCACTGAGCGTCAGA
CCCCGTAGAAAAGATCAAAGGATCTTCTTGAGATCCTTTTTTTCTGCGCGTAATCTGCTGCTTGCAAACA
AAAAAACCACCGCTACCAGCGGTGGTTTGTTTGCCGGATCAAGAGCTACCAACTCTTTTTCCGAAGGTAA
CTGGCTTCAGCAGAGCGCAGATACCAAATACTATTCTTCTAGTGTAGCCGTAGTTAGGCCACCACTTCAA
GAACTCTGTAGCACCGCCTACATACCTCGCTCTGCTAATCCTGTTACCAGTGGCTGCTGCCAGTGGCGAT
AAGTCGTGTCTTACCGGGTTGGACTCAAGACGATAGTTACCGGATAAGGCGCAGCGGTCGGGCTGAACGG
GGGGTTCGTGCACACAGCCCAGCTTGGAGCGAACGACCTACACCGAACTGAGATACCTACAGCGTGAGCT
ATGAGAAAGCGCCACGCTTCCCGAAGGGAGAAAGGCGGACAGGTATCCGGTAAGCGGCAGGGTCGGAACA
GGAGAGCGCACGAGGGAGCTTCCAGGGGGAAACGCCTGGTATCTTTATAGTCCTGTCGGGTTTCGCCACC
TCTGACTTGAGCGTCGATTTTTGTGATGCTCGTCAGGGGGGCGGAGCCTATGGAAAAACGCCAGCAACGC
GGCCTTTTTACGGTTCCTGGCCTTTTGCTGGCCTTTTGCTCACATGTTCTTTCCTGCGTTATCCCCTGAT
TCTGTGGATAACCGTATTACCGCCTTTGAGTGAGCTGATACCGCTCGCCGCAGCCGAACGACCGAGCGCA
GCGAGTCAGTGAGCGAGGAAGCGGAAGAGCGCCTGATGCGGTATTTTCTCCTTACGCATCTGTGCGGTAT
TTCACACCGCATAGACCAGCCGCGTAACCTGGCAAAATCGGTTACGGTTGAGTAATAAATGGATGCCCTG
CGTAAGCGGGTGTGGGCGGACAATAAAGTCTTAAACTGAACAAAATAGATCTAAACTATGACAATAAAGT
CTTAAACTAGACAGAATAGTTGTAAACTGAAATCAGTCCAGTTATGCTGTGAAAAAGCATACTGGACTTT
TGTTATGGCTAAAGCAAACTCTTCATTTTCTGAAGTGCAAATTGCCCGTCGTATTAAAGAGGGGCGTGGC
CAAGGGCATGGTAAAGACTATATTCGCGGCGTTGTGACAATTTACCGAACAACTCCGCGGCCGGGAAGCC
GATCTCGGCTTGAACGAATTGTTAGGTGGCGGTACTTGGGTCGATATCAAAGTGCATCACTTCTTCCCGT
ATGCCCAACTTTGTATAGAGAGCCACTGCGGGATCGTCACCGTAATCTGCTTGCACGTAGATCACATAAG
CACCAAGCGCGTTGGCCTCATGCTTGAGGAGATTGATGAGCGCGGTGGCAATGCCCTGCCTCCGGTGCTC
GCCGGAGACTGCGAGATCATAGATATAGATCTCACTACGCGGCTGCTCAAACTTGGGCAGAACGTAAGCC
GCGAGAGCGCCAACAACCGCTTCTTGGTCGAAGGCAGCAAGCGCGATGAATGTCTTACTACGGAGCAAGT
TCCCGAGGTAATCGGAGTCCGGCTGATGTTGGGAGTAGGTGGCTACGTCTCCGAACTCACGACCGAAAAG
ATCAAGAGCAGCCCGCATGGATTTGACTTGGTCAGGGCCGAGCCTACATGTGCGAATGATGCCCATACTT
GAGCCACCTAACTTTGTTTTAGGGCGACTGCCCTGCTGCGTAACATCGTTGCTGCTGCGTAACATCGTTG
CTGCTCCATAACATCAAACATCGACCCACGGCGTAACGCGCTTGCTGCTTGGATGCCCGAGGCATAGACT
GTACAAAAAAACAGTCATAACAAGCCATGAAAACCGCCACTGCGCCGTTACCACCGCTGCGTTCGGTCAA
GGTTCTGGACCAGTTGCGTGAGCGCATACGCTACTTGCATTACAGTTTACGAACCGAACAGGCTTATGTC
AACTGGGTTTGTGCCTTCATCCGTTTCCACGGTGTGCGTCACCCGGCAACCTTGGGCAGCAGCGAAGTCG
AGGCATTTCTGTCCTGGCTGGCGAACGAGCGCAAGGTTTCGGTCTCCACGCATCGTCAGGCATTGGCGGC
CTTGCTGTTCTTCTACGGCAAGGTGCTGTGCACGGATCTGCCCTTGCTTCAGGAGATCGGTAGACCTCGG
CCGTCGCGGCGCTTGCCGGTGGTGCTGACCCCGGATGAAGTGGTTCGCATCCTCGGTTTTCTGGAAGGCG
AGCATCGTTTGTTCGCCCAGGACTCTAGCTATAGTTCTAGTGGTTGGCTACAGCTTTGTTTGTACTATCA
ACAGGTTGAACTGCTGATCAACAGATCCTCTACGCGGCCGCGGTACCATAACTTCGTATAGCATACATTA
TACGAAGTTATCTGGCCTAGGTTAATTAAACGCTCTATGGTCTAAAGTTTTTATCGAGGCTAACTGAAAC
ACGGAAGGAGACAATACCGGAAGGAACCCGCGCTATGACGGCAATAAAAAGACAGAATAAAACGCACGGG
TGTTGGGTCGTTTGTTCATAAACGCGGGGTTCGGTCCCAGGGCTGGCACTCTGTCAAGTGAACGCTCTAT
GGTCTAAAGATTTAAATCGACCTACTCCGGAATATTAATAGATCATGGAGATAATTAAAATGATAACCAT
CTCGCAAATAAATAAGTATTTTACTGTTTTCGTAACAGTTTTGTAATAAAAAAACCTATAAATATTCCGG
ATTATTCATACCGTCCCACCATCGGGCGCGGATCTGCGGCCGCGAATTCCTTGTCCCCGCTCGCGGATCC
[1119 nt withheld, positions 5754-6872]
ACAAGGCAGGAATACCAGGAGAAGGGAGTTCGCGTACTCGAAAAACTCGGTGTTACTGTAAGATAAACTA
GTGGTACCAAGCTTGTCGAGAAGTACTAGAGGATCATAATCAGCCATACCACATTTGTAGAGGTTTTACT
TGCTTTAAAAAACCTCCCACACCTCCCCCTGAACCTGAAACATAAAATGAATGCAATTGTTGTTGTTAAC
TTGTTTATTGCAGCTTATAATGGTTACAAATAAAGCAATAGCATCACAAATTTCACAAATAAAGCATTTT
TTTCACTGCATTCTAGTTGTGGTTTGTCCAAACTCATCAATGTATCTTATCATGTCTGGATCTGATCACT
GCTTGAGCCTAGAAGATCCGGCTGCTAACAAAGCCCGAAAGGAAGCTGAGTTGGCTGCTGCCACCGCTGA
GCAATAACTATCATAACCATTTAAATAAACTGGATACTATTGCACGTTTAAATCGACCTACTCCGGAATA
TTAATAGATCATGGAGATAATTAAAATGATAACCATCTCGCAAATAAATAAGTATTTTACTGTTTTCGTA
ACAGTTTTGTAATAAAAAAACCTATAAATATTCCGGATTATTCATACCGTCCCACCATCGGGCGCGGATC
CATGGCG
[1233 nt withheld, positions 7510-8742]
TTTGGCGTCATGTCCTAAACTAGTGGTACCAAGCTTGTCGAGAAGTACTAGAGGATCATAATCAGCCATA
CCACATTTGTAGAGGTTTTACTTGCTTTAAAAAACCTCCCACACCTCCCCCTGAACCTGAAACATAAAAT
GAATGCAATTGTTGTTGTTAACTTGTTTATTGCAGCTTATAATGGTTACAAATAAAGCAATAGCATCACA
AATTTCACAAATAAAGCATTTTTTTCACTGCATTCTAGTTGTGGTTTGTCCAAACTCATCAATGTATCTT
ATCATGTCTGGATCTGATCACTGCTTGAGCCTAGAAGATCCGGCTGCTAACAAAGCCCGAAAGGAAGCTG
AGTTGGCTGCTGCCACCGCTGAGCAATAACTATCATAACCATTTAAATAAATCTATATCTCAATCGGGGT
TACGTCGATACCCCACCGAGACCCCATTGGGACCAATACGCCCGCGTTTCTTCCTTTTCCCCACCCCAAC
CCCCAAGTTCGGGTGAAGGCCCAGGGCTCGCAGCCAACGTCGGGGCGGCAAGCCCTGCCATAGCCACTAC
GGGTTAATTAAAAACTATATCTCAATCGGGGTTTTTATCGAGGCTAACTGAAACACGGAAGGAGACAATA
CCGGAAGGAACCCGCGCTATGACGGCAATAAAAAGACAGAATAAAACGCACGGGTGTTGGGTCGTTTGTT
CATAAACGCGGGGTTCGGTCCCAGGGCTGGCACTCTGTCAAGTGAACGCTCTATGGTCTAAAGATTTAAA
TCGACCTACTCCGGAATATTAATAGATCATGGAGATAATTAAAATGATAACCATCTCGCAAATAAATAAG
TATTTTACTGTTTTCGTAACAGTTTTGTAATAAAAAAACCTATAAATATTCCGGATTATTCATACCGTCC
CACCATCGGGCGCGGATCTGCGGCCGCGAATTCCTTGTCCCCGCTCGCGGATCCATGATTCTGCTTGAGG
TCAATAATAGAATAATTGAAGAGACTCTGGCACTTAAATTCGAGAATGCGGCGGCAGGAAATAAGCCCGA
AGCCGTAGAAGTTACATTCGCTGACTTCGATGGAGTCCTCTACCATATCAGCAACCCGAATGGTGACAAG
ACCAAAGTTATGGTTAGCATCAGCCTCAAGTTTTACAAAGAACTGCAAGCTCACGGCGCGGATGAGTTGC
TCAAACGTGTCTATGGTTCCTTTCTTGTGAATCCAGAAAGCGGATATAATGTGTCTTTGCTGTATGATCT
TGAAAACCTCCCGGCATCAAAGGACTCCATCGTGCATCAGGCGGGCATGCTGAAAAGGAACTGTTTTGCC
TCTGTCTTCGAAAAATATTTCCAATTTCAAGAGGAAGGCAAGGAGGGAGAGAATAGGGCAGTTATCCATT
ACAGGGATGATGAGACCATGTATGTAGAAAGTAAAAAGGACCGTGTTACTGTTGTTTTCTCGACTGTCTT
TAAAGATGACGATGATGTGGTGATAGGCAAAGTCTTTATGCAAGAGTTCAAGGAGGGTAGAAGGGCATCG
CATACCGCTCCCCAGGTATTGTTTTCGCATAGAGAACCACCGCTTGAGCTTAAAGATACAGATGCGGCAG
TCGGAGATAACATCGGATACATTACCTTCGTACTCTTTCCCAGACACACCAATGCAAGCGCGAGGGATAA
CACTATTAACCTCATCCACACCTTCAGGGATTATTTGCATTACCATATCAAATGCTCTAAAGCGTATATC
CATACCCGCATGAGGGCTAAAACATCAGACTTCCTTAAAGTTCTTAATCGTGCCAGACCAGACGCAGAGA
AAAAAGAAATGAAGACGATTACCGGCAAAACTTTCTCCTCACGCTAAACTAGTGGTACCAAGCTTGTCGA
GAAGTACTAGAGGATCATAATCAGCCATACCACATTTGTAGAGGTTTTACTTGCTTTAAAAAACCTCCCA
CACCTCCCCCTGAACCTGAAACATAAAATGAATGCAATTGTTGTTGTTAACTTGTTTATTGCAGCTTATA
ATGGTTACAAATAAAGCAATAGCATCACAAATTTCACAAATAAAGCATTTTTTTCACTGCATTCTAGTTG
TGGTTTGTCCAAACTCATCAATGTATCTTATCATGTCTGGATCTGATCACTGCTTGAGCCTAGAAGATCC
GGCTGCTAACAAAGCCCGAAAGGAAGCTGAGTTGGCTGCTGCCACCGCTGAGCAATAACTATCATAACCA
TTTAAATAAACTGGATACTATTGCACGTTTAAATCGACCTACTCCGGAATATTAATAGATCATGGAGATA
ATTAAAATGATAACCATCTCGCAAATAAATAAGTATTTTACTGTTTTCGTAACAGTTTTGTAATAAAAAA
ACCTATAAATATTCCGGATTATTCATACCGTCCCACCATCGGGCGCGGATCTGCGGCCGCGAATTCCTTG
TCCCCGCTCGCGGATCC
[534 nt withheld, positions 11210-11743]
GGAACTAGTGAGAATCTCTACTTCCAGGGTGGAGGAGACTATAAAGACGACGATGACAAGTAAAAGCTTG
TCGAGAAGTACTAGAGGATCATAATCAGCCATACCACATTTGTAGAGGTTTTACTTGCTTTAAAAAACCT
CCCACACCTCCCCCTGAACCTGAAACATAAAATGAATGCAATTGTTGTTGTTAACTTGTTTATTGCAGCT
TATAATGGTTACAAATAAAGCAATAGCATCACAAATTTCACAAATAAAGCATTTTTTTCACTGCATTCTA
GTTGTGGTTTGTCCAAACTCATCAATGTATCTTATCATGTCTGGATCTGATCACTGCTTGAGCCTAGAAG
ATCCGGCTGCTAACAAAGCCCGAAAGGAAGCTGAGTTGGCTGCTGCCACCGCTGAGCAATAACTATCATA
ACCATTTAAATAAATCTATATCTCAATCGGGGTTACGTCGATACCCCACCGAGACCCCATTGGGACCAAT
ACGCCCGCGTTTCTTCCTTTTCCCCACCCCAACCCCCAAGTTCGGGTGAAGGCCCAGGGCTCGCAGCCAA
CGTCGGGGCGGCAAGCCCTGCCATAGCCACTACGGGTTAATTAAAAACTGGATACTATTGCACGTTTTTA
TCGAGGCTAACTGAAACACGGAAGGAGACAATACCGGAAGGAACCCGCGCTATGACGGCAATAAAAAGAC
AGAATAAAACGCACGGGTGTTGGGTCGTTTGTTCATAAACGCGGGGTTCGGTCCCAGGGCTGGCACTCTG
TCAAGTGAACGCTCTATGGTCTAAAGATTTAAATCGACCTACTCCGGAATATTAATAGATCATGGAGATA
ATTAAAATGATAACCATCTCGCAAATAAATAAGTATTTTACTGTTTTCGTAACAGTTTTGTAATAAAAAA
ACCTATAAATATTCCGGATTATTCATACCGTCCCACCATCGGGCGCGGATCTGCGGCCGCGAATTCCTTG
TCCCCGCTCGCGGATCCATG
[501 nt withheld, positions 12744-13244]
TAAACTAGTGGTACCAAGCTTGTCGAGAAGTACTAGAGGATCATAATCAGCCATACCACATTTGTAGAGG
TTTTACTTGCTTTAAAAAACCTCCCACACCTCCCCCTGAACCTGAAACATAAAATGAATGCAATTGTTGT
TGTTAACTTGTTTATTGCAGCTTATAATGGTTACAAATAAAGCAATAGCATCACAAATTTCACAAATAAA
GCATTTTTTTCACTGCATTCTAGTTGTGGTTTGTCCAAACTCATCAATGTATCTTATCATGTCTGGATCT
GATCACTGCTTGAGCCTAGAAGATCCGGCTGCTAACAAAGCCCGAAAGGAAGCTGAGTTGGCTGCTGCCA
CCGCTGAGCAATAACTATCATAACCATTTAAATAAACTGGATACTATTGCACGTTTAAATCGACCTACTC
CGGAATATTAATAGATCATGGAGATAATTAAAATGATAACCATCTCGCAAATAAATAAGTATTTTACTGT
TTTCGTAACAGTTTTGTAATAAAAAAACCTATAAATATTCCGGATTATTCATACCGTCCCACCATCGGGC
GCGGATCTGCGGCCGCGAATTCCTTGTCCCCGCTCGCGGATCCATGTCAAAAAACACCGTGTCCTCTGCC
CGCTTCAGGAAGGTTGATGTAGATGAGTACGACGAGAATAAGTTTGTTGACGAAGAAGACGGCGGTGACG
GACAGGCTGGTCCAGATGAGGGTGAGGTGGATTCTTGTCTCCGTCAAGGTAACATGACTGCCGCGCTTCA
GGCCGCGTTGAAAAACCCTCCTATAAACACAAAGTCCCAGGCTGTGAAAGATAGAGCTGGTTCAATAGTC
CTGAAGGTCCTTATATCCTTTAAGGCTAACGACATAGAAAAGGCCGTACAGTCGCTGGACAAGAACGGAG
TGGATCTCCTGATGAAATATATATACAAAGGATTTGAATCGCCCTCAGATAACTCTTCGGCGATGCTGTT
GCAATGGCATGAAAAGGCACTCGCCGCAGGTGGCGTAGGCTCCATTGTCCGCGTTCTTACTGCGAGAAAA
ACCGTATAAACTAGTGGTACCAAGCTTGTCGAGAAGTACTAGAGGATCATAATCAGCCATACCACATTTG
TAGAGGTTTTACTTGCTTTAAAAAACCTCCCACACCTCCCCCTGAACCTGAAACATAAAATGAATGCAAT
TGTTGTTGTTAACTTGTTTATTGCAGCTTATAATGGTTACAAATAAAGCAATAGCATCACAAATTTCACA
AATAAAGCATTTTTTTCACTGCATTCTAGTTGTGGTTTGTCCAAACTCATCAATGTATCTTATCATGTCT
GGATCTGATCACTGCTTGAGCCTAGAAGATCCGGCTGCTAACAAAGCCCGAAAGGAAGCTGAGTTGGCTG
CTGCCACCGCTGAGCAATAACTATCATAACCATTTAAATAAATCTATATCTCAATCGGGGTTACGTCGAT
ACCCCACCGAGACCCCATTGGGACCAATACGCCCGCGTTTCTTCCTTTTCCCCACCCCAACCCCCAAGTT
CGGGTGAAGGCCCAGGGCTCGCAGCCAACGTCGGGGCGGCAAGCCCTGCCATAGCCACTACGGGTTAATT
AAAAACCTAATGATGCCTGATGTTTTTATCGAGGCTAACTGAAACACGGAAGGAGACAATACCGGAAGGA
ACCCGCGCTATGACGGCAATAAAAAGACAGAATAAAACGCACGGGTGTTGGGTCGTTTGTTCATAAACGC
GGGGTTCGGTCCCAGGGCTGGCACTCTGTCAAGTGAACGCTCTATGGTCTAAAGATTTAAATCGACCTAC
TCCGGAATATTAATAGATCATGGAGATAATTAAAATGATAACCATCTCGCAAATAAATAAGTATTTTACT
GTTTTCGTAACAGTTTTGTAATAAAAAAACCTATAAATATTCCGGATTATTCATACCGTCCCACCATCGG
GCGCGGATCTGCGGCCGCGAATTCCTTGTCCCCGCTCGCGGATCCATGGCCTATCACTCCTTCTTGGTAG
AACCTATAAGCTGTCACGCATGGAACAAAGACAGGACGCAAATAGCAATATGCCCGAACAACCATGAAGT
CCACATTTACGAGAAAAGTGGAGCTAAGTGGACTAAGGTCCATGAACTGAAGGAGCACAATGGCCAAGTA
ACGGGCATCGACTGGGCCCCAGAAAGTAACAGAATCGTGACCTGCGGTACTGACCGTAATGCGTACGTTT
GGACCTTGAAAGGAAGAACATGGAAACCTACGCTGGTAATTCTCAGGATTAATCGTGCGGCGAGATGTGT
CCGTTGGGCTCCGAATGAGAACAAATTTGCTGTAGGTAGCGGAAGTCGTGTGATTAGTATCTGCTACTTC
GAACAAGAGAACGACTGGTGGGTTTGTAAACACATTAAAAAACCAATCAGATCCACGGTCCTTTCACTGG
ATTGGCATCCTAATAACGTACTCCTGGCGGCGGGTTCCTGTGATTTTAAGTGCCGCATCTTCTCCGCCTA
TATTAAGGAGGTGGAAGAAAGACCAGCCCCAACTCCATGGGGCAGTAAGATGCCTTTCGGCGAACTCATG
TTCGAATCTAGTTCTTCTTGCGGATGGGTTCATGGCGTTTGTTTTTCTGCAAGCGGTAGTCGCGTGGCTT
GGGTTAGCCACGACAGCACGGTTTGCCTGGCAGACGCAGATAAAAAGATGGCTGTAGCAACCCTTGCGAG
CGAGACTTTGCCACTCTTGGCACTCACCTTCATCACTGACAACTCGCTCGTTGCGGCAGGCCATGATTGC
TTTCCGGTACTGTTTACTTACGACGCCGCAGCTGGTATGTTGTCTTTCGGCGGTCGCCTTGACGTCCCCA
AGCAGAGCTCTCAGCGCGGTCTCACTGCCCGTGAAAGATTCCAAAATCTTGATAAGAAGGCATCCTCCGA
AGGAGGTACAGCCGCGGGCGCTGGATTGGACAGTCTGCACAAAAACTCGGTGTCCCAAATATCGGTATTG
TCCGGAGGAAAAGCTAAATGCAGTCAGTTCTGCACAACGGGAATGGATGGAGGTATGAGCATTTGGGACG
TCAAAAGCCTCGAATCAGCCCTCAAAGATTTGAAAATTAAATAAACTAGTGGTACCAAGCTTGTCGAGAA
GTACTAGAGGATCATAATCAGCCATACCACATTTGTAGAGGTTTTACTTGCTTTAAAAAACCTCCCACAC
CTCCCCCTGAACCTGAAACATAAAATGAATGCAATTGTTGTTGTTAACTTGTTTATTGCAGCTTATAATG
GTTACAAATAAAGCAATAGCATCACAAATTTCACAAATAAAGCATTTTTTTCACTGCATTCTAGTTGTGG
TTTGTCCAAACTCATCAATGTATCTTATCATGTCTGGATCTGATCACTGCTTGAGCCTAGAAGATCCGGC
TGCTAACAAAGCCCGAAAGGAAGCTGAGTTGGCTGCTGCCACCGCTGAGCAATAACTATCATAACCATTT
AAATAAATCTATATCTCAATCGGGGTTACGTCGATACCCCACCGAGACCCCATTGGGACCAATACGCCCG
CGTTTCTTCCTTTTCCCCACCCCAACCCCCAAGTTCGGGTGAAGGCCCAGGGCTCGCAGCCAACGTCGGG
GCGGCAAGCCCTGCCATAGCCACTACGGGTTAATTAAAAACGGTTCACATAGCTTAGTTTCAATCAGGAG
ATCCGAACCAGATAAGTGAAATCTAGTTCCAAACTATTTTGTCATTTTTAATTTTCGTATTAGCTTACGA
CGCTACACCCAGTTCCCATCTATTTTGTCACTCTTCCCTAAATAATCCTTAAAAACTCCATTTCCACCCC
TCCCAGTTCCCAACTATTTTGTCCGCCCACAGCGGGGCATTTTTCTTCCTGTTATGTTTTTAATCAAACA
TCCTGCCAACTCCATGTGACAAACCGTCATCTTCGGCTACTTT
Features (pLannotate 1.2.2; 54 found; start..end, strand, type, name):
     91..182     -  mobile_element IS1 (fragment): prokaryotic transposable element IS1
    303..405     +  promoter       cat promoter: promoter of the E. coli cat gene encoding chloramphenicol acetyltransferase
    406..1065    +  CDS            CmR: chloramphenicol acetyltransferase; cat; confers resistance to chloramphenicol
   1365..1819    +  rep_origin     f1 ori (sequence partly withheld): f1 bacteriophage origin of replication; arrow indicates direction of (+) strand synthesis
   1845..1949    +  promoter       AmpR promoter: bla
   1950..2810    +  CDS            AmpR: β-lactamase; bla; confers resistance to ampicillin, carbenicillin, and related antibiotics
   2981..3569    +  rep_origin     ori: high-copy-number ColE1/pMB1/pBR322/pUC origin of replication
   3755..3806    -  misc_feature   bom (fragment): basis of mobility region from pBR322
   3874..4098    -  mobile_element Tn7R: mini-Tn7 element (right end of the Tn7 transposon) Tn7
   4165..4698    -  CDS            GmR: gentamycin acetyltransferase; aacC1; confers resistance to gentamycin
   4887..4915    -  promoter       Pc promoter: intI1 (promoter lies within the coding sequence); class 1 integron promoter
   4893..5255    -  CDS            YPR2_ECOLX (fragment): Protein predicted: Swiss-Prot protein existence level 4. From Escherichia coli.
   5255..5282    -  rep_origin     R6K γ ori (fragment): γ replication origin from E. coli plasmid R6K; requires the R6K initiator protein pi for replication
   5311..5344    +  protein_bind   loxP: Cre-mediated recombination occurs in the 8-bp core sequence (GCATACAT). Cre recombinase
   5442..5490    +  polyA_signal   HSV TK poly(A) signal: herpes simplex virus thymidine kinase polyadenylation signal (Cole and Stacy, 1985)
   5585..5676    +  promoter       polyhedrin promoter: polh from Autographa californica; promoter for the baculovirus polyhedrin gene
   5754..6935    +  CDS            ACTR2 (sequence partly withheld): ARP2_BOVIN - Also known as ARP2. Experimental evidence at protein level: Swiss-Prot protein existence level 1. ATP-binding component of the Arp2/3 complex, a multiprotein complex that mediates actin polymerization upon stimulation by nucleation-promoting factor (NPF). The Arp2/3 complex mediates the formation of branched actin networks in the cytoplasm, providing the force for cell motility. Seems to contact the pointed end of the daughter actin filament. In podocytes, required for the formation of lamellipodia downstream of AVIL and PLCE1 regulation. In addition to its role in the cytoplasmic
   6974..7057    +  CDS            large T antigen (fragment): large T antigen from SV40 (simian virus 40)
   7080..7214    +  polyA_signal   SV40 poly(A) signal: SV40 polyadenylation signal
   7243..7292    +  CDS            SET1 (fragment): solubility-enhancement tag derived from T7 phage gene 10B
   7370..7461    +  promoter       polyhedrin promoter: polh from Autographa californica; promoter for the baculovirus polyhedrin gene
   7504..8757    +  CDS            ACTR3 (sequence partly withheld): ARP3_BOVIN - Also known as ARP3. Experimental evidence at protein level: Swiss-Prot protein existence level 1. ATP-binding component of the Arp2/3 complex, a multiprotein complex that mediates actin polymerization upon stimulation by nucleation-promoting factor (NPF). The Arp2/3 complex mediates the formation of branched actin networks in the cytoplasm, providing the force for cell motility. Seems to contact the pointed end of the daughter actin filament. In podocytes, required for the formation of lamellipodia downstream of AVIL and PLCE1 regulation. In addition to its role in the cytoplasmic
   8796..8879    +  CDS            large T antigen (fragment): large T antigen from SV40 (simian virus 40)
   8902..9036    +  polyA_signal   SV40 poly(A) signal: SV40 polyadenylation signal
   9065..9114    +  CDS            SET1 (fragment): solubility-enhancement tag derived from T7 phage gene 10B
   9395..9443    +  polyA_signal   HSV TK poly(A) signal: herpes simplex virus thymidine kinase polyadenylation signal (Cole and Stacy, 1985)
   9538..9629    +  promoter       polyhedrin promoter: polh from Autographa californica; promoter for the baculovirus polyhedrin gene
   9707..10606   +  CDS            ARPC2: ARPC2_HUMAN - Also known as ARC34. Experimental evidence at protein level: Swiss-Prot protein existence level 1. Actin-binding component of the Arp2/3 complex, a multiprotein complex that mediates actin polymerization upon stimulation by nucleation-promoting factor (NPF) (PubMed:9230079). The Arp2/3 complex mediates the formation of branched actin networks in the cytoplasm, providing the force for cell motility (PubMed:9230079). Seems to contact the mother actin filament (PubMed:9230079). In addition to its role in the cytoplasmic cytoskeleton, the Arp2/3 complex also promotes actin polymeriza
  10645..10728   +  CDS            large T antigen (fragment): large T antigen from SV40 (simian virus 40)
  10751..10885   +  polyA_signal   SV40 poly(A) signal: SV40 polyadenylation signal
  10914..10963   +  CDS            SET1 (fragment): solubility-enhancement tag derived from T7 phage gene 10B
  11041..11132   +  promoter       polyhedrin promoter: polh from Autographa californica; promoter for the baculovirus polyhedrin gene
  11210..11743   +  CDS            ARPC3 (sequence withheld): ARPC3_BOVIN - Experimental evidence at protein level: Swiss-Prot protein existence level 1. Component of the Arp2/3 complex, a multiprotein complex that mediates actin polymerization upon stimulation by nucleation-promoting factor (NPF). The Arp2/3 complex mediates the formation of branched actin networks in the cytoplasm, providing the force for cell motility. In addition to its role in the cytoplasmic cytoskeleton, the Arp2/3 complex also promotes actin polymerization in the nucleus, thereby regulating gene transcription and repair of damaged DNA. The Arp2/3 complex promotes homologous recom
  11830..11913   +  CDS            large T antigen (fragment): large T antigen from SV40 (simian virus 40)
  11936..12070   +  polyA_signal   SV40 poly(A) signal: SV40 polyadenylation signal
  12099..12148   +  CDS            SET1 (fragment): solubility-enhancement tag derived from T7 phage gene 10B
  12429..12477   +  polyA_signal   HSV TK poly(A) signal: herpes simplex virus thymidine kinase polyadenylation signal (Cole and Stacy, 1985)
  12572..12663   +  promoter       polyhedrin promoter: polh from Autographa californica; promoter for the baculovirus polyhedrin gene
  12741..13244   +  CDS            ARPC4 (sequence partly withheld): ARPC4_BOVIN - Experimental evidence at protein level: Swiss-Prot protein existence level 1. Actin-binding component of the Arp2/3 complex, a multiprotein complex that mediates actin polymerization upon stimulation by nucleation-promoting factor (NPF). The Arp2/3 complex mediates the formation of branched actin networks in the cytoplasm, providing the force for cell motility. In addition to its role in the cytoplasmic cytoskeleton, the Arp2/3 complex also promotes actin polymerization in the nucleus, thereby regulating gene transcription and repair of damaged DNA. The Arp2/3 complex promotes ho
  13283..13366   +  CDS            large T antigen (fragment): large T antigen from SV40 (simian virus 40)
  13389..13523   +  polyA_signal   SV40 poly(A) signal: SV40 polyadenylation signal
  13552..13601   +  CDS            SET1 (fragment): solubility-enhancement tag derived from T7 phage gene 10B
  13679..13770   +  promoter       polyhedrin promoter: polh from Autographa californica; promoter for the baculovirus polyhedrin gene
  13848..14300   +  CDS            ARPC5: ARPC5_HUMAN - Also known as ARC16. Experimental evidence at protein level: Swiss-Prot protein existence level 1. Component of the Arp2/3 complex, a multiprotein complex that mediates actin polymerization upon stimulation by nucleation-promoting factor (NPF) (PubMed:9230079). The Arp2/3 complex mediates the formation of branched actin networks in the cytoplasm, providing the force for cell motility (PubMed:9230079). In addition to its role in the cytoplasmic cytoskeleton, the Arp2/3 complex also promotes actin polymerization in the nucleus, thereby regulating gene transcription and repair of da
  14339..14422   +  CDS            large T antigen (fragment): large T antigen from SV40 (simian virus 40)
  14445..14579   +  polyA_signal   SV40 poly(A) signal: SV40 polyadenylation signal
  14608..14657   +  CDS            SET1 (fragment): solubility-enhancement tag derived from T7 phage gene 10B
  14938..14986   +  polyA_signal   HSV TK poly(A) signal: herpes simplex virus thymidine kinase polyadenylation signal (Cole and Stacy, 1985)
  15081..15172   +  promoter       polyhedrin promoter: polh from Autographa californica; promoter for the baculovirus polyhedrin gene
  15250..16365   +  CDS            ARPC1B: ARC1B_HUMAN - Also known as ARC41. Experimental evidence at protein level: Swiss-Prot protein existence level 1. Component of the Arp2/3 complex, a multiprotein complex that mediates actin polymerization upon stimulation by nucleation-promoting factor (NPF) (PubMed:11741539, PubMed:9230079). The Arp2/3 complex mediates the formation of branched actin networks in the cytoplasm, providing the force for cell motility (PubMed:11741539, PubMed:9230079). In addition to its role in the cytoplasmic cytoskeleton, the Arp2/3 complex also promotes actin polymerization in the nucleus, thereby regulating g
  16404..16487   +  CDS            large T antigen (fragment): large T antigen from SV40 (simian virus 40)
  16510..16644   +  polyA_signal   SV40 poly(A) signal: SV40 polyadenylation signal
  16673..16722   +  CDS            SET1 (fragment): solubility-enhancement tag derived from T7 phage gene 10B
  16960..17125   -  mobile_element Tn7L: mini-Tn7 element (left end of the Tn7 transposon) Tn7
