[The description below was written by a language model from this plasmid's Addgene catalogue record and pLannotate feature annotations shown in this document.]
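Description:
Arp2/3_pBIG2abcd is a multigene baculovirus transfer plasmid built on the pBIG2abcd backbone for co-expressing all seven subunits of the human Arp2/3 complex in insect cells. It is propagated in E. coli through a high-copy ColE1/pUC-type origin with ampicillin selection. The annotated sequence also carries a chloramphenicol resistance gene with its cat promoter and an f1 origin. A mini-Tn7 element bounded by Tn7R and Tn7L encloses a gentamicin resistance gene, a loxP site and the entire expression array. This arrangement allows Tn7 transposition of the cargo into a baculovirus bacmid, with gentamicin marking the transposed segment. The catalogue gives a total size of about 17.0 kb, whereas the sequenced record is about 17.2 kb.

The payload consists of seven tandem cassettes in the same orientation, assembled by Gibson cloning. Each cassette has its own baculovirus polyhedrin promoter, which is very strong late in infection, and an SV40 polyadenylation signal. In order, they encode Arp2, Arp3, ArpC2, ArpC3, ArpC4, ArpC5 and ArpC1. The annotation matches the last of these to the ARPC1B isoform. Several subunits were matched by the annotation tool to bovine reference proteins, but the catalogue lists all inserts as human. ArpC3 is recorded as FLAG-tagged, giving a single affinity handle for pulling down the assembled complex, although the tag itself is not called out in the feature table. The short fragments annotated as large T antigen, SET1 and HSV TK poly(A) recur between cassettes and appear to be flanking vector sequence rather than functional coding parts. The construct is intended for producing recombinant Arp2/3 complex from a single virus, and the associated work concerns cryo-EM structural analysis of the complex bound to nucleation-promoting factor.
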