Addgene plasmid #173683: Arp2/3_pBIG2abcd
Purpose: Insect expression of the 7-subunit Human Arp2/3 complex
Depositing lab: Roberto Dominguez. Depositing organization: University of Pennsylvania. Publication: Cryo-EM structure of NPF-bound human Arp2/3 complex and activation mechanism. Zimmet A, Van Eeuwen T, Boczkowska M, Rebowski G, Murakami K, Dominguez R. Sci Adv. 2020 Jun 5;6(23). pii: 6/23/eaaz7651. doi: 10.1126/sciadv.aaz7651. Print 2020 Jun. PubMed 32917641.
Backbone
  Vector backbone: pBIG2abcd
  Backbone size w/o insert (bp): 5668
  Total vector size (bp): 16996
  Vector type: Insect Expression
  Selectable markers: Gentamicin
Growth in bacteria
  Bacterial resistance: Ampicillin, 100 μg/mL
  Growth temperature: 37°C
  Growth strain: DH5alpha
  Copy number: Unknown
Gene/Insert 1
  Gene/Insert name: Arp2
  Species: H. sapiens (human)
  Insert size (bp): 1185
  Promoter: polyhedrin
  Cloning method: Gibson Cloning
  Sequencing primers: 5′ Arp2_seq_for: ATGGATTCGCAGGGCCG; 3′ Arp2_seq_rev: TTATCTTACAGTAACACCGAGTTTTTCGAG
Gene/Insert 2
  Gene/Insert name: Arp3
  Species: H. sapiens (human)
  Insert size (bp): 1254
  Promoter: polyhedrin
  Cloning method: Gibson Cloning
  Sequencing primers: 5′ Arp3_seq_for: ATGGCGGGACGCTTGC; 3′ Arp3_seq_rev: TTAGGACATGACGCCAAACACG
Gene/Insert 3
  Gene/Insert name: ArpC2
  Species: H. sapiens (human)
  Insert size (bp): 900
  Promoter: polyhedrin
  Cloning method: Gibson Cloning
  Sequencing primers: 5′ -; 3′ ArpC2_seq_rev: TTAGCGTGAGGAGAAAGTTTTGCC
Gene/Insert 4
  Gene/Insert name: ArpC3-FLAG
  Species: H. sapiens (human)
  Insert size (bp): 594
  Promoter: polyhedrin
  Cloning method: Gibson Cloning
  Sequencing primers: 5′ ArpC3_seq_for: ATGCCCGCATACCACTCTTC
Gene/Insert 5
  Gene/Insert name: ArpC4
  Species: H. sapiens (human)
  Insert size (bp): 504
  Promoter: polyhedrin
  Cloning method: Gibson Cloning
  Sequencing primers: 5′ -; 3′ ArpC4_seq_rev: TTAAAAATTTTTCAGGAACTCTTCGGCAAC
Gene/Insert 6
  Gene/Insert name: ArpC5
  Species: H. sapiens (human)
  Insert size (bp): 456
  Promoter: polyhedrin
  Cloning method: Gibson Cloning
  Sequencing primers: 5′ ArpC5_seq_rev: TTATACGGTTTTTCTCGCAGTAAGAACG
Gene/Insert 7
  Gene/Insert name: ArpC1
  Species: H. sapiens (human)
  Insert size (bp): 1116
  Promoter: polyhedrin
  Cloning method: Gibson Cloning
  Sequencing primers: 5′ -; 3′ ArpC1_seq_rev: TTATTTAATTTTCAAATCTTTGAGGGCTGATTCG
Terms and licenses: Academic/Nonprofit Terms; Industry Terms: Not Available to Industry
How to cite: Arp2/3_pBIG2abcd was a gift from Roberto Dominguez (Addgene plasmid # 173683 ; http://n2t.net/addgene:173683 ; RRID:Addgene_173683)
